Addgene plasmid #192717: pDONR221-si:ch73-1a9.3
Purpose: Gateway entry vector encoding zebrafish si:ch73-1a9.3
Depositing lab: Summer Thyme. Depositing organization: University of Alabama at Birmingham.
Backbone
  Vector backbone: pDONR221
  Backbone manufacturer: Invitrogen
  Vector type: Gateway Entry Vector
Growth in bacteria
  Bacterial resistance: Kanamycin, 50 μg/mL
  Growth temperature: 37°C
  Growth strain: DH5alpha
  Copy number: High Copy
Gene/Insert
  Gene/Insert name: si:ch73-1a9.3
  Species: D. rerio (zebrafish)
  Insert size (bp): 264
  Entrez Gene: hmgn1b (a.k.a. linc-mipep, lnc_rps25, lncrps25, si:ch73-1a9.3)
  Promoter: None
  Cloning method: Gateway Cloning
  Sequencing primers: 5′ M13 forward; 3′ M13 reverse
Terms and licenses: Academic/Nonprofit Terms; Industry Terms: Not Available to Industry
Depositor comments: cDNA encodes NP_001373649.1; homolog of human HMGN1
How to cite: pDONR221-si:ch73-1a9.3 was a gift from Summer Thyme (Addgene plasmid # 192717 ; http://n2t.net/addgene:192717 ; RRID:Addgene_192717)
