[The description below was written by a language model from this plasmid's Addgene catalogue record and pLannotate feature annotations shown in this document.]
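Description:
pDONR221-si:ch73-1a9.3 is a Gateway entry clone built on the Invitrogen pDONR221 backbone, carrying the zebrafish (Danio rerio) cDNA for si:ch73-1a9.3. This locus is now catalogued as hmgn1b and has also been known under names such as linc-mipep and lnc_rps25. The depositor notes that the cDNA encodes a defined protein product that is a homolog of human HMGN1. The plasmid is small, about 2.8 kb in the sequenced record. It is maintained in E. coli at high copy number through a ColE1/pUC-type origin, with selection by kanamycin through an aminoglycoside phosphotransferase (KanR) gene.

The 264 bp insert lies between attL1 and attL2, the recombination sites produced when a donor vector has undergone a BP reaction. These sites allow an LR Clonase reaction to transfer the open reading frame, in a fixed orientation, into any attR-containing destination vector. The entry clone has no promoter driving the insert, so it is not an expression construct; expression elements, tags or reporters come from the chosen destination vector. The rrnB T1 and T2 terminators upstream of attL1 insulate the cassette from read-through transcription from the backbone. A T7 promoter sits just outside attL2 and faces back toward the insert. The short lacI and lacZα fragments in the annotation appear to be backbone remnants rather than functional genes. M13 forward and reverse primer sites flank the cassette for sequence verification. The record supports its use as a shuttle source of the zebrafish hmgn1b coding sequence for building downstream expression constructs, but it does not state specific applications.
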