Features (pLannotate 1.2.2; 9 found; start..end, strand, type, name):
    121..213     +  CDS            lacI (fragment): lac repressor; lacI; The lac repressor binds to the lac operator to inhibit transcription in E. coli. This inhibition can be relieved by adding lactose or isopropyl-β-D-thiogalactopyranoside (IPTG).
    268..295     -  terminator     rrnB T2 terminator: transcription terminator T2 from the E. coli rrnB gene
    427..470     +  terminator     rrnB T1 terminator: Escherichia coli rrnB; transcription terminator T1 from the E. coli rrnB gene
    517..553     -  CDS            lacZα (fragment): LacZα fragment of β-galactosidase; lacZ fragment
    569..668     +  protein_bind   attL1: mutant version of attL; recombination site for the Gateway® LR reaction LR Clonase™
    951..1050    -  protein_bind   attL2: mutant version of attL; recombination site for the Gateway® LR reaction LR Clonase™
   1068..1086    -  promoter       T7 promoter: promoter for bacteriophage T7 RNA polymerase
   1220..2029    +  CDS            KanR: aminoglycoside phosphotransferase; aph(3')-Ia; confers resistance to kanamycin in bacteria or G418 (Geneticin®) in eukaryotes
   2176..2764    +  rep_origin     ori: high-copy-number ColE1/pMB1/pBR322/pUC origin of replication
>Addgene plasmid #192717 | pDONR221-si:ch73-1a9.3 | addgene full sequence | sequence record 377317 | Addgene NGS Result
CTTTCCTGCGTTATCCCCTGATTCTGTGGATAACCGTATTACCGCCTTTGAGTGAGCTGATACCGCTCGC
CGCAGCCGAACGACCGAGCGCAGCGAGTCAGTGAGCGAGGAAGCGGAAGAGCGCCCAATACGCAAACCGC
CTCTCCCCGCGCGTTGGCCGATTCATTAATGCAGCTGGCACGACAGGTTTCCCGACTGGAAAGCGGGCAG
TGAGCGCAACGCAATTAATACGCGTACCGCTAGCCAGGAAGAGTTTGTAGAAACGCAAAAAGGCCATCCG
TCAGGATGGCCTTCTGCTTAGTTTGATGCCTGGCAGTTTATGGCGGGCGTCCTGCCCGCCACCCTCCGGG
CCGTTGCTTCACAACGTTCAAATCCGCTCCCGGCGGATTTGTCCTACTCAGGAGAGCGTTCACCGACAAA
CAACAGATAAAACGAAAGGCCCAGTCTTCCGACTGAGCCTTTCGTTTTATTTGATGCCTGGCAGTTCCCT
ACTCTCGCGTTAACGCTAGCATGGATGTTTTCCCAGTCACGACGTTGTAAAACGACGGCCAGTCTTAAGC
TCGGGCCCCAAATAATGATTTTATTTTGACTGATAGTGACCTGTTCGTTGCAACAAATTGATGAGCAATG
CTTTTTTATAATGCCAACTTTGTACAAAAAAGCAGGCTTCGAAGGAGATACCACCATGCCTAAAAGGAGC
AAAGCGAACAATGACGCTGAAGTCTCTGAGCCTAAAAGAAGGTCAGAGAGGTTGGTAAACAAACCTGCAC
CCCCAAAGGCAGAGCCCAAGCCAAAGAAGGCCCCTGCCAAACCTAAGAAAACAAAGGAACCCAAGGAGCC
CAAGGAGGAGGAGAAGAAAGAGGAGGTGCCCGCAGAAAACGGAGAAACAAAAGCTGACGATGATGCATCG
GCAACAGAAGACGGCGACAAGAAAGAAGACGGGGAATAAGACCCAGCTTTCTTGTACAAAGTTGGCATTA
TAAGAAAGCATTGCTTATCAATTTGTTGCAACGAACAGGTCACTATCAGTCAAAATAAAATCATTATTTG
CCATCCAGCTGATATCCCCTATAGTGAGTCGTATTACATGGTCATAGCTGTTTCCTGGCAGCTCTGGCCC
GTGTCTCAAAATCTCTGATGTTACATTGCACAAGATAAAAATATATCATCATGAACAATAAAACTGTCTG
CTTACATAAACAGTAATACAAGGGGTGTTATGAGCCATATTCAACGGGAAACGTCGAGGCCGCGATTAAA
TTCCAACATGGATGCTGATTTATATGGGTATAAATGGGCTCGCGATAATGTCGGGCAATCAGGTGCGACA
ATCTATCGCTTGTATGGGAAGCCCGATGCGCCAGAGTTGTTTCTGAAACATGGCAAAGGTAGCGTTGCCA
ATGATGTTACAGATGAGATGGTCAGACTAAACTGGCTGACGGAATTTATGCCTCTTCCGACCATCAAGCA
TTTTATCCGTACTCCTGATGATGCATGGTTACTCACCACTGCGATCCCCGGAAAAACAGCATTCCAGGTA
TTAGAAGAATATCCTGATTCAGGTGAAAATATTGTTGATGCGCTGGCAGTGTTCCTGCGCCGGTTGCATT
CGATTCCTGTTTGTAATTGTCCTTTTAACAGCGATCGCGTATTTCGTCTCGCTCAGGCGCAATCACGAAT
GAATAACGGTTTGGTTGATGCGAGTGATTTTGATGACGAGCGTAATGGCTGGCCTGTTGAACAAGTCTGG
AAAGAAATGCATAAACTTTTGCCATTCTCACCGGATTCAGTCGTCACTCATGGTGATTTCTCACTTGATA
ACCTTATTTTTGACGAGGGGAAATTAATAGGTTGTATTGATGTTGGACGAGTCGGAATCGCAGACCGATA
CCAGGATCTTGCCATCCTATGGAACTGCCTCGGTGAGTTTTCTCCTTCATTACAGAAACGGCTTTTTCAA
AAATATGGTATTGATAATCCTGATATGAATAAATTGCAGTTTCATTTGATGCTCGATGAGTTTTTCTAAT
CAGAATTGGTTAATTGGTTGTAACACTGGCAGAGCATTACGCTGACTTGACGGGACGGCGCAAGCTCATG
ACCAAAATCCCTTAACGTGAGTTACGCGTCGTTCCACTGAGCGTCAGACCCCGTAGAAAAGATCAAAGGA
TCTTCTTGAGATCCTTTTTTTCTGCGCGTAATCTGCTGCTTGCAAACAAAAAAACCACCGCTACCAGCGG
TGGTTTGTTTGCCGGATCAAGAGCTACCAACTCTTTTTCCGAAGGTAACTGGCTTCAGCAGAGCGCAGAT
ACCAAATACTGTTCTTCTAGTGTAGCCGTAGTTAGGCCACCACTTCAAGAACTCTGTAGCACCGCCTACA
TACCTCGCTCTGCTAATCCTGTTACCAGTGGCTGCTGCCAGTGGCGATAAGTCGTGTCTTACCGGGTTGG
ACTCAAGACGATAGTTACCGGATAAGGCGCAGCGGTCGGGCTGAACGGGGGGTTCGTGCACACAGCCCAG
CTTGGAGCGAACGACCTACACCGAACTGAGATACCTACAGCGTGAGCTATGAGAAAGCGCCACGCTTCCC
GAAGGGAGAAAGGCGGACAGGTATCCGGTAAGCGGCAGGGTCGGAACAGGAGAGCGCACGAGGGAGCTTC
CAGGGGGAAACGCCTGGTATCTTTATAGTCCTGTCGGGTTTCGCCACCTCTGACTTGAGCGTCGATTTTT
GTGATGCTCGTCAGGGGGGCGGAGCCTATGGAAAAACGCCAGCAACGCGGCCTTTTTACGGTTCCTGGCC
TTTTGCTGGCCTTTTGCTCACATGTT
